>Addgene plasmid #98347 | JUP_pLX307 | addgene full sequence | sequence record 191216 | Addgene NGS Result
GGCTCGAGGCCTGCAGGTGCAAAGATGGATAAAGTTTTAAACAGAGAGGAATCTTTGCAGCTAATGGACC
TTCTAGGTCTTGAAAGGAGTGGGAATTGGCTCCGGTGCCCGTCAGTGGGCAGAGCGCACATCGCCCACAG
TCCCCGAGAAGTTGGGGGGAGGGGTCGGCAATTGAACCGGTGCCTAGAGAAGGTGGCGCGGGGTAAACTG
GGAAAGTGATGTCGTGTACTGGCTCCGCCTTTTTCCCGAGGGTGGGGGAGAACCGTATATAAGTGCAGTA
GTCGCCGTGAACGTTCTTTTTCGCAACGGGTTTGCCGCCAGAACACAGGTAAGTGCCGTGTGTGGTTCCC
GCGGGCCTGGCCTCTTTACGGGTTATGGCCCTTGCGTGCCTTGAATTACTTCCACCTGGCTGCAGTACGT
GATTCTTGATCCCGAGCTTCGGGTTGGAAGTGGGTGGGAGAGTTCGAGGCCTTGCGCTTAAGGAGCCCCT
TCGCCTCGTGCTTGAGTTGAGGCCTGGCCTGGGCGCTGGGGCCGCCGCGTGCGAATCTGGTGGCACCTTC
GCGCCTGTCTCGCTGCTTTCGATAAGTCTCTAGCCATTTAAAATTTTTGATGACCTGCTGCGACGCTTTT
TTTCTGGCAAGATAGTCTTGTAAATGCGGGCCAAGATCTGCACACTGGTATTTCGGTTTTTGGGGCCGCG
GGCGGCGACGGGGCCCGTGCGTCCCAGCGCACATGTTCGGCGAGGCGGGGCCTGCGAGCGCGGCCACCGA
GAATCGGACGGGGGTAGTCTCAAGCTGGCCGGCCTGCTCTGGTGCCTGGCCTCGCGCCGCCGTGTATCGC
CCCGCCCTGGGCGGCAAGGCTGGCCCGGTCGGCACCAGTTGCGTGAGCGGAAAGATGGCCGCTTCCCGGC
CCTGCTGCAGGGAGCTCAAAATGGAGGACGCGGCGCTCGGGAGAGCGGGCGGGTGAGTCACCCACACAAA
GGAAAAGGGCCTTTCCGTCCTCAGCCGTCGCTTCATGTGACTCCACGGAGTACCGGGCGCCGTCCAGGCA
CCTCGATTAGTTCTCGAGCTTTTGGAGTACGTCGTCTTTAGGTTGGGGGGAGGGGTTTTATGCGATGGAG
TTTCCCCACACTGAGTGGGTGGAGACTGAAGTTAGGCCAGCTTGGCACTTGATGTAATTCTCCTTGGAAT
TTGCCCTTTTTGAGTTTGGATCTTGGTTCATTCTCAAGCCTCAGACAGTGGTTCAAAGTTTTTTTCTTCC
ATTTCAGGTGTCGTGAGGCTAGCATCGATTGATCAACAAGTTTGTACAAAAAAGTTGGCATGGAGGTGAT
GAACCTGATGGAGCAGCCTATCAAGGTGACTGAGTGGCAGCAGACATACACCTACGACTCGGGTATCCAC
TCGGGCGCCAACACCTGCGTGCCCTCCGTCAGCAGCAAGGGCATCATGGAGGAGGATGAGGCCTGCGGGC
GCCAGTACACGCTCAAGAAAACCACCACTTACACCCAGGGGGTGCCCCCCAGCCAAGGTGACCTGGAGTA
CCAGATGTCCACAACAGCCAGGGCCAAACGGGTGCGGGAGGCCATGTGCCCTGGTGTGTCAGGCGAGGAC
AGCTCGCTTCTGCTGGCCACCCAGGTGGAGGGGCAGGCCACCAACCTGCAGCGACTGGCCGAGCCGTCCC
AGCTGCTCAAGTCGGCCATTGTGCATCTCATCAACTACCAGGATGATGCCGAGCTGGCCACTCGCGCCCT
GCCCGAGCTCACCAAACTGCTCAACGACGAGGACCCGGTGGTGGTGACCAAGGCGGCCATGATTGTGAAC
CAGCTGTCGAAGAAGGAGGCGTCGCGGCGGGCCCTGATGGGCTCGCCCCAGCTGGTGGCCGCTGTCGTGC
GTACCATGCAGAATACCAGCGACCTGGACACAGCCCGCTGCACCACCAGCATCCTGCACAACCTCTCCCA
CCACCGGGAGGGGCTGCTCGCCATCTTCAAGTCGGGTGGCATCCCTGCTCTGGTCCGCATGCTCAGCTCC
CCTGTGGAGTCGGTCCTGTTCTATGCCATCACCACGCTGCACAACCTGCTCCTGTACCAGGAGGGCGCCA
AGATGGCCGTGCGCCTGGCCGACGGGCTGCAAAAGATGGTGCCCCTGCTCAACAAGAACAACCCCAAGTT
CCTGGCCATCACCACCGACTGCCTGCAGCTCCTGGCCTACGGCAACCAGGAGAGCAAGCTGATCATCCTG
GCCAATGGTGGGCCCCAGGCCCTCGTGCAGATCATGCGTAACTACAGTTATGAAAAGCTGCTCTGGACCA
CCAGTCGTGTGCTCAAGGTGCTATCCGTGTGTCCCAGCAATAAGCCTGCCATTGTGGAGGCTGGTGGGAT
GCAGGCCCTGGGCAAGCACCTGACCAGCAACAGCCCCCGCCTGGTGCAGAACTGCCTGTGGACCCTGCGC
AACCTCTCAGATGTGGCCACCAAGCAGGAGGGCCTGGAGAGTGTGCTGAAGATTCTGGTGAATCAGCTGA
GTGTGGATGACGTCAACGTCCTCACCTGTGCCACGGGCACACTCTCCAACCTGACATGCAACAACAGCAA
GAACAAGACGCTGGTGACACAGAACAGCGGTGTGGAGGCTCTCATCCATGCCATCCTGCGTGCTGGTGAC
AAGGACGACATCACGGAGCCTGCCGTCTGCGCTCTGCGCCACCTCACTAGCCGCCACCCTGAGGCCGAGA
TGGCCCAGAACTCTGTGCGTCTCAACTATGGCATCCCAGCCATCGTGAAGCTGCTCAACCAGCCCAACCA
GTGGCCACTGGTCAAGGCAACCATCGGCTTGATCAGGAATCTGGCCCTGTGCCCAGCCAACCATGCCCCG
CTGCAGGAGGCAGCGGTCATCCCCCGCCTCGTCCAACTGCTGGTGAAGGCCCACCAGGATGCCCAGCGCC
ACGTAGCTGCAGGCACACAGCAGCCCTACACGGATGGTGTGAGGATGGAGGAGATTGTGGAGGGCTGCAC
CGGAGCACTGCACATCCTCGCCCGGGACCCCATGAACCGCATGGAGATCTTCCGGCTCAACACCATTCCC
CTGTTTGTGCAGCTCCTGTACTCGTCGGTGGAGAACATCCAGCGCGTGGCTGCCGGGGTGCTGTGTGAGC
TGGCCCAGGACAAGGAGGCGGCCGACGCCATTGATGCAGAGGGGGCCTCGGCCCCACTCATGGAGTTGCT
GCACTCCCGCAACGAGGGCACTGCCACCTACGCTGCTGCCGTCCTGTTCCGCATCTCCGAGGACAAGAAC
CCAGACTACCGGAAGCGCGTGTCCGTGGAGCTCACCAACTCCCTCTTCAAGCATGACCCGGCTGCCTGGG
AGGCTGCCCAGAGCATGATTCCCATCAATGAGCCCTATGGAGATGACTTGGATGCCACCTACCGCCCCAT
GTACTCCAGCGATGTGCCCCTTGACCCGCTGGAGATGCACATGGACATGGATGGAGACTACCCCATCGAC
ACCTACAGCGACGGCCTCAGGCCCCCGTACCCCACTGCAAACCACATGCTGGCCTACCCAACTTTCTTGT
ACAAAGTGGTTGATATCGGTAAGCCTATCCCTAACCCTCTCCTCGGTCTCGATTCTACGTAGTAATGAAC
TAGTCCGTAACTTGAAAGTATTTGATTTCTTGGCTTTATATATCTTGTGGAAAGGACGAATGCGCCAACT
CTTATTAGATAATACGCGTTAAGTCGACAATCAACCTCTGGATTACAAAATTTGTGAAAGATTGACTGGT
ATTCTTAACTATGTTGCTCCTTTTACGCTATGTGGATACGCTGCTTTAATGCCTTTGTATCATGCTATTG
CTTCCCGTATGGCTTTCATTTTCTCCTCCTTGTATAAATCCTGGTTGCTGTCTCTTTATGAGGAGTTGTG
GCCCGTTGTCAGGCAACGTGGCGTGGTGTGCACTGTGTTTGCTGACGCAACCCCCACTGGTTGGGGCATT
GCCACCACCTGTCAGCTCCTTTCCGGGACTTTCGCTTTCCCCCTCCCTATTGCCACGGCGGAACTCATCG
CCGCCTGCCTTGCCCGCTGCTGGACAGGGGCTCGGCTGTTGGGCACTGACAATTCCGTGGTGTTGTCGGG
GAAATCATCGTCCTTTCCTTGGCTGCTCGCCTGTGTTGCCACCTGGATTCTGCGCGGGACGTCCTTCTGC
TACGTCCCTTCGGCCCTCAATCCAGCGGACCTTCCTTCCCGCGGCCTGCTGCCGGCTCTGCGGCCTCTTC
CGCGTCTTCGCCTTCGCCCTCAGACGAGTCGGATCTCCCTTTGGGCCGCCTCCCCGCGTCGACTTTAAGA
CCAATGACTTACAAGGCAGCTGTAGATCTTAGCCACTTTTTAAAAGAAAAGGGGGGACTGGAAGGGCTAA
TTCACTCCCAACGAAGACAAGATCTGCTTTTTGCTTGTACTGGGTCTCTCTGGTTAGACCAGATCTGAGC
CTGGGAGCTCTCTGGCTAACTAGGGAACCCACTGCTTAAGCCTCAATAAAGCTTGCCTTGAGTGCTTCAA
GTAGTGTGTGCCCGTCTGTTGTGTGACTCTGGTAACTAGAGATCCCTCAGACCCTTTTAGTCAGTGTGGA
AAATCTCTAGCAGTACGTATAGTAGTTCATGTCATCTTATTATTCAGTATTTATAACTTGCAAAGAAATG
AATATCAGAGAGTGAGAGGAACTTGTTTATTGCAGCTTATAATGGTTACAAATAAAGCAATAGCATCACA
AATTTCACAAATAAAGCATTTTTTTCACTGCATTCTAGTTGTGGTTTGTCCAAACTCATCAATGTATCTT
ATCATGTCTGGCTCTAGCTATCCCGCCCCTAACTCCGCCCATCCCGCCCCTAACTCCGCCCAGTTCCGCC
CATTCTCCGCCCCATGGCTGACTAATTTTTTTTATTTATGCAGAGGCCGAGGCCGCCTCGGCCTCTGAGC
TATTCCAGAAGTAGTGAGGAGGCTTTTTTGGAGGCCTAGGGACGTACCCAATTCGCCCTATAGTGAGTCG
TATTACGCGCGCTCACTGGCCGTCGTTTTACAACGTCGTGACTGGGAAAACCCTGGCGTTACCCAACTTA
ATCGCCTTGCAGCACATCCCCCTTTCGCCAGCTGGCGTAATAGCGAAGAGGCCCGCACCGATCGCCCTTC
CCAACAGTTGCGCAGCCTGAATGGCGAATGGG
[124 nt withheld, positions 5213-5336]
C
[91 nt withheld, positions 5338-5428]
A
[49 nt withheld, positions 5430-5478]
CCTTTGACGTTGGAGTCCACGTTCTTT
[37 nt withheld, positions 5506-5542]
ACCCTATCTCGGTCTATTCTTTTGATTTATAAGGGATTTTGCCGATTTCGGCCTATTGGTTAAAAAATGA
GCTGATTTAACAAAAATTTAACGCGAATTTTAACAAAATATTAACGCTTACAATTTAGGTGGCACTTTTC
GGGGAAATGTGCGCGGAACCCCTATTTGTTTATTTTTCTAAATACATTCAAATATGTATCCGCTCATGAG
ACAATAACCCTGATAAATGCTTCAATAATATTGAAAAAGGAAGAGTATGAGTATTCAACATTTCCGTGTC
GCCCTTATTCCCTTTTTTGCGGCATTTTGCCTTCCTGTTTTTGCTCACCCAGAAACGCTGGTGAAAGTAA
AAGATGCTGAAGATCAGTTGGGTGCACGAGTGGGTTACATCGAACTGGATCTCAACAGCGGTAAGATCCT
TGAGAGTTTTCGCCCCGAAGAACGTTTTCCAATGATGAGCACTTTTAAAGTTCTGCTATGTGGCGCGGTA
TTATCCCGTATTGACGCCGGGCAAGAGCAACTCGGTCGCCGCATACACTATTCTCAGAATGACTTGGTTG
AGTACTCACCAGTCACAGAAAAGCATCTTACGGATGGCATGACAGTAAGAGAATTATGCAGTGCTGCCAT
AACCATGAGTGATAACACTGCGGCCAACTTACTTCTGACAACGATCGGAGGACCGAAGGAGCTAACCGCT
TTTTTGCACAACATGGGGGATCATGTAACTCGCCTTGATCGTTGGGAACCGGAGCTGAATGAAGCCATAC
CAAACGACGAGCGTGACACCACGATGCCTGTAGCAATGGCAACAACGTTGCGCAAACTATTAACTGGCGA
ACTACTTACTCTAGCTTCCCGGCAACAATTAATAGACTGGATGGAGGCGGATAAAGTTGCAGGACCACTT
CTGCGCTCGGCCCTTCCGGCTGGCTGGTTTATTGCTGATAAATCTGGAGCCGGTGAGCGTGGGTCTCGCG
GTATCATTGCAGCACTGGGGCCAGATGGTAAGCCCTCCCGTATCGTAGTTATCTACACGACGGGGAGTCA
GGCAACTATGGATGAACGAAATAGACAGATCGCTGAGATAGGTGCCTCACTGATTAAGCATTGGTAACTG
TCAGACCAAGTTTACTCATATATACTTTAGATTGATTTAAAACTTCATTTTTAATTTAAAAGGATCTAGG
TGAAGATCCTTTTTGATAATCTCATGACCAAAATCCCTTAACGTGAGTTTTCGTTCCACTGAGCGTCAGA
CCCCGTAGAAAAGATCAAAGGATCTTCTTGAGATCCTTTTTTTCTGCGCGTAATCTGCTGCTTGCAAACA
AAAAAACCACCGCTACCAGCGGTGGTTTGTTTGCCGGATCAAGAGCTACCAACTCTTTTTCCGAAGGTAA
CTGGCTTCAGCAGAGCGCAGATACCAAATACTGTTCTTCTAGTGTAGCCGTAGTTAGGCCACCACTTCAA
GAACTCTGTAGCACCGCCTACATACCTCGCTCTGCTAATCCTGTTACCAGTGGCTGCTGCCAGTGGCGAT
AAGTCGTGTCTTACCGGGTTGGACTCAAGACGATAGTTACCGGATAAGGCGCAGCGGTCGGGCTGAACGG
GGGGTTCGTGCACACAGCCCAGCTTGGAGCGAACGACCTACACCGAACTGAGATACCTACAGCGTGAGCT
ATGAGAAAGCGCCACGCTTCCCGAAGGGAGAAAGGCGGACAGGTATCCGGTAAGCGGCAGGGTCGGAACA
GGAGAGCGCACGAGGGAGCTTCCAGGGGGAAACGCCTGGTATCTTTATAGTCCTGTCGGGTTTCGCCACC
TCTGACTTGAGCGTCGATTTTTGTGATGCTCGTCAGGGAGGCGGAGCCTATGGAAAAACGCCAGCAACGC
GGCCTTTTTACGGTTCCTGGCCTTTTGCTGGCCTTTTGCTCACATGTTCTTTCCTGCGTTATCCCCTGAT
TCTGTGGATAACCGTATTACCGCCTTTGAGTGAGCTGATACCGCTCGCCGCAGCCGAACGACCGAGCGCA
GCGAGTCAGTGAGCGAGGAAGCGGAAGAGCGCCCAATACGCAAACCGCCTCTCCCCGCGCGTTGGCCGAT
TCATTAATGCAGCTGGCACGACAGGTTTCCCGACTGGAAAGCGGGCAGTGAGCGCAACGCAATTAATGTG
AGTTAGCTCACTCATTAGGCACCCCAGGCTTTACACTTTATGCTTCCGGCTCGTATGTTGTGTGGAATTG
TGAGCGGATAACAATTTCACACAGGAAACAGCTATGACCATGATTACGCCAAGCGCGCAATTAACCCTCA
CTAAAGGGAACAAAAGCTGGAGCTGCAAGCTTAATGTAGTCTTATGCAATACTCTTGTAGTCTTGCAACA
TGGTAACGATGAGTTAGCAACATGCCTTACAAGGAGAGAAAAAGCACCGTGCATGCCGATTGGTGGAAGT
AAGGTGGTACGATCGTGCCTTATTAGGAAGGCAACAGACGGGTCTGACATGGATTGGACGAACCACTGAA
TTGCCGCATTGCAGAGATATTGTATTTAAGTGCCTAGCTCGATACATAAACGGGTCTCTCTGGTTAGACC
AGATCTGAGCCTGGGAGCTCTCTGGCTAACTAGGGAACCCACTGCTTAAGCCTCAATAAAGCTTGCCTTG
AGTGCTTCAAGTAGTGTGTGCCCGTCTGTTGTGTGACTCTGGTAACTAGAGATCCCTCAGACCCTTTTAG
TCAGTGTGGAAAATCTCTAGCAGTGGCGCCCGAACAGGGACTTGAAAGCGAAAGGGAAACCAGAGGAGCT
CTCTCGACGCAGGACTCGGCTTGCTGAAGCGCGCACGGCAAGAGGCGAGGGGCGGCGACTGGTGAGTACG
CCAAAAATTTTGACTAGCGGAGGCTAGAAGGAGAGAGATGGGTGCGAGAGCGTCAGTATTAAGCGGGGGA
GAATTAGATCGCGATGGGAAAAAATTCGGTTAAGGCCAGGGGGAAAGAAAAAATATAAATTAAAACATAT
AGTATGGGCAAGCAGGGAGCTAGAACGATTCGCAGTTAATCCTGGCCTGTTAGAAACATCAGAAGGCTGT
AGACAAATACTGGGACAGCTACAACCATCCCTTCAGACAGGATCAGAAGAACTTAGATCATTATATAATA
CAGTAGCAACCCTCTATTGTGTGCATCAAAGGATAGAGATAAAAGACACCAAGGAAGCTTTAGACAAGAT
AGAGGAAGAGCAAAACAAAAGTAAGACCACCGCACAGCAAGCGGCCGCTGATCTTCAGACCTGGAGGAGG
AGATATGAGGGACAATTGGAGAAGTGAATTATATAAATATAAAGTAGTAAAAATTGAACCATTAGGAGTA
GCACCCACCAAGGCAAAGAGAAGAGTGGTGCAGAGAGAAAAAAGAGCAGTGGGAATAGGAGCTTTGTTCC
TTGGGTTCTTGGGAGCAGCAGGAAGCACTATGGGCGCAGCGTCAATGACGCTGACGGTACAGGCCAGACA
ATTATTGTCTGGTATAGTGCAGCAGCAGAACAATTTGCTGAGGGCTATTGAGGCGCAACAGCATCTGTTG
CAACTCACAGTCTGGGGCATCAAGCAGCTCCAGGCAAGAATCCTGGCTGTGGAAAGATACCTAAAGGATC
AACAGCTCCTGGGGATTTGGGGTTGCTCTGGAAAACTCATTTGCACCACTGCTGTGCCTTGGAATGCTAG
TTGGAGTAATAAATCTCTGGAACAGATTTGGAATCACACGACCTGGATGGAGTGGGACAGAGAAATTAAC
AATTACACAAGCTTAATACACTCCTTAATTGAAGAATCGCAAAACCAGCAAGAAAAGAATGAACAAGAAT
TATTGGAATTAGATAAATGGGCAAGTTTGTGGAATTGGTTTAACATAACAAATTGGCTGTGGTATATAAA
ATTATTCATAATGATAGTAGGAGGCTTGGTAGGTTTAAGAATAGTTTTTGCTGTACTTTCTATAGTGAAT
AGAGTTAGGCAGGGATATTCACCATTATCGTTTCAGACCCACCTCCCAACCCCGAGGGGACCCATGCATT
GCATCTCAATTAGTCAGCAACCAGGTGTGGAAAGTCCCCAGGCTCCCCAGCAGGCAGAAGTATGCAAAGC
ATGCGTCTCAATTAGTCAGCAACCATAGTCCCGCCCCTAACTCCGCCCATCCCGCCCCTAACTCCGCCCA
GTTCCGCCCATTCTCCGCCCCATGGCTGACTAATTTTTTTTATTTATGCAGAGGCCGAGGCCGCCTCGGC
CTCTGAGCTATTCCAGAAGTAGTGAGGAGGCTTTTTTGGAGGCCTAGGCTTTTGCAAAAAGCTTTCTAGA
GGTACCACCGGAGCTTACCATGACCGAGTACAAGCCCACGGTGCGCCTCGCCACCCGCGACGACGTCCCC
AGGGCCGTACGCACCCTCGCCGCCGCGTTCGCCGACTACCCCGCCACGCGCCACACCGTCGATCCGGACC
GCCACATCGAGCGGGTCACCGAGCTGCAAGAACTCTTCCTCACGCGCGTCGGGCTCGACATCGGCAAGGT
GTGGGTCGCGGACGACGGCGCCGCCGTGGCGGTCTGGACCACGCCGGAGAGCGTCGAAGCGGGGGCGGTG
TTCGCCGAGATCGGCCCGCGCATGGCCGAGTTGAGCGGTTCCCGGCTGGCCGCGCAGCAACAGATGGAAG
GCCTCCTGGCGCCGCACCGGCCCAAGGAGCCCGCGTGGTTCCTGGCCACCGTCGGCGTCTCGCCCGACCA
CCAGGGCAAGGGTCTGGGCAGCGCCGTCGTGCTCCCCGGAGTGGAGGCGGCCGAGCGCGCCGGGGTGCCC
GCCTTCCTGGAGACCTCCGCGCCCCGCAACCTCCCCTTCTACGAGCGGCTCGGCTTCACCGTCACCGCCG
ACGTCGAGGTGCCCGAAGGACCGCGCACCTGGTGCATGACCCGCAAGCCCGGTGCCAGTTAACGAATTCT
AGATCTTGAGACAAATGGCAGTATTCATCCACAATTTTAAAAGAAAAGGGGGGATTGGGGGGTACAGTGC
AGGGGAAAGAATAGTAGACATAATAGCAACAGACATACAAACTAAAGAATTACAAAAACAAATTACAAAA
ATTCAAAATTTTCGGGTTTATTACAGGGACAGCAGAGATCCACTTTGGCGCC
Features (pLannotate 1.2.2; 34 found; start..end, strand, type, name):
     25..91      +  CDS            small t antigen (fragment): SV40 (simian virus 40) small t antigen
     98..1276    +  promoter       EF-1α promoter: strong constitutive promoter for human elongation factor EF-1α
   1297..1314    +  protein_bind   attB1 (fragment): mutant version of attB; core recombination site for the Gateway® BP reaction BP Clonase™
   1320..3554    +  CDS            JUP: PLAK_HUMAN - Also known as CTNNG, DP3. Experimental evidence at protein level: Swiss-Prot protein existence level 1. Common junctional plaque protein. The membrane-associated plaques are architectural elements in an important strategic position to influence the arrangement and function of both the cytoskeleton and the cells within the tissue. The presence of plakoglobin in both the desmosomes and in the intermediate junctions suggests that it plays a central role in the structure and function of submembranous plaques. Acts as a substrate for VE-PTP and is required by it to stimulate VE- cadher
   3556..3580    -  protein_bind   attB2: mutant version of attB; recombination site for the Gateway® BP reaction BP Clonase™
   3588..3629    +  CDS            V5 tag: epitope tag from simian virus 5
   3645..3697    +  promoter       U6 promoter (fragment): RNA polymerase III promoter for human U6 snRNA
   3739..4327    +  misc_feature   WPRE: woodchuck hepatitis virus posttranscriptional regulatory element
   4378..4397    +  misc_feature   cPPT/CTS (fragment): central polypurine tract and central termination sequence of HIV-1
   4399..4632    +  LTR            3' LTR (ΔU3): self-inactivating 3' long terminal repeat (LTR) from HIV-1
   4710..4831    +  polyA_signal   SV40 poly(A) signal: SV40 polyadenylation signal
   4871..5006    +  rep_origin     SV40 ori: SV40 origin of replication
   5027..5045    -  promoter       T7 promoter: promoter for bacteriophage T7 RNA polymerase
   5053..5208    +  CDS            lacZα (fragment): LacZα fragment of β-galactosidase; lacZ fragment
   5213..5641    +  rep_origin     f1 ori (sequence partly withheld): f1 bacteriophage origin of replication; arrow indicates direction of (+) strand synthesis
   5694..5798    +  promoter       AmpR promoter: bla
   5799..6659    +  CDS            AmpR: β-lactamase; bla; confers resistance to ampicillin, carbenicillin, and related antibiotics
   6830..7418    +  rep_origin     ori: high-copy-number ColE1/pMB1/pBR322/pUC origin of replication
   7601..7693    +  CDS            lacI (fragment): lac repressor; lacI; The lac repressor binds to the lac operator to inhibit transcription in E. coli. This inhibition can be relieved by adding lactose or isopropyl-β-D-thiogalactopyranoside (IPTG).
   7706..7727    +  protein_bind   CAP binding site: CAP binding activates transcription in the presence of cAMP. E. coli catabolite activator protein
   7742..7772    +  promoter       lac promoter: promoter for the E. coli lac operon
   7776..7798    +  protein_bind   lac operator (fragment): The lac repressor binds to the lac operator to inhibit transcription in E. coli. This inhibition can be relieved by adding lactose or isopropyl-β-D-thiogalactopyranoside (IPTG). lac repressor encoded by lacI
   7841..7859    +  promoter       T3 promoter: promoter for bacteriophage T3 RNA polymerase
   7887..8113    +  promoter       RSV promoter: Rous sarcoma virus enhancer/promoter
   8114..8294    +  LTR            5' LTR (truncated): truncated 5' long terminal repeat (LTR) from HIV-1
   8341..8466    +  misc_feature   HIV-1 Ψ: packaging signal of human immunodeficiency virus type 1
   8450..8813    +  CDS            HIV-1 gag (fragment): gag protein from human immunodeficiency virus 1; gag
   8959..9192    +  misc_feature   RRE: The Rev response element (RRE) of HIV-1 allows for Rev-dependent mRNA export from the nucleus to the cytoplasm.
   9569..9595    +  CDS            Rev (fragment): human immunodeficiency virus 1 (HIV-1) Rev protein; rev; enhances nuclear export of unspliced and incompletely spliced viral mRNAs
   9602..9625    +  promoter       SV40 promoter (fragment): SV40 early promoter
   9626..9697    +  promoter       SV40 promoter (fragment): SV40 enhancer and early promoter
   9721..9856    +  rep_origin     SV40 ori: SV40 origin of replication
   9902..10498   +  CDS            PuroR (fragment): puromycin N-acetyltransferase; pac from Streptomyces; confers resistance to puromycin
  10547..10664   +  misc_feature   cPPT/CTS: central polypurine tract and central termination sequence of HIV-1
