[The description below was written by a language model from this plasmid's Addgene catalogue record and pLannotate feature annotations shown in this document.]
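Description:
JUP_pLX307 is a lentiviral mammalian expression plasmid of about 10.7 kb that carries the human JUP open reading frame, encoding junction plakoglobin (gamma-catenin), a plaque protein of desmosomes and adherens junctions. The insert was moved into the pLX307 destination backbone by Gateway recombination, so the coding sequence is flanked by attB1 and attB2 sites. The ORF is driven by the strong constitutive human EF-1α promoter. It is followed, just past attB2, by a backbone-encoded V5 epitope, which the catalogue describes as a C-terminal tag for antibody detection of the expressed protein. A WPRE downstream of the cassette enhances transcript stability and expression.

The viral framework is of the third-generation, self-inactivating type. An RSV promoter drives a truncated HIV-1 5' LTR, followed by the Ψ packaging signal with a partial gag region and the Rev response element. The genome ends in a ΔU3 3' LTR with an SV40 polyadenylation signal beyond it. Between the RRE and the EF-1α promoter sit a puromycin N-acetyltransferase gene under the SV40 early promoter, used to select transduced cells, and a cPPT/CTS that aids nuclear import of the viral genome. In bacteria the plasmid is maintained through a high-copy ColE1/pUC-type origin and ampicillin resistance, and an f1 origin is also present. The short lac, T7/T3, U6 and small t antigen fragments in the annotation appear to be backbone remnants rather than functional parts.

The recorded purpose is lentiviral expression of JUP. The associated publication concerns candidate genes and signaling networks in β-catenin-active cancers, which is consistent with use for stable overexpression of tagged JUP in mammalian cells.
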