Addgene plasmid #98347: JUP_pLX307
Purpose: Lentiviral expression of JUP
Depositing lab: William Hahn & Sefi Rosenbluh. Depositing organization: Monash University. Publication: Genetic and Proteomic Interrogation of Lower Confidence Candidate Genes Reveals Signaling Networks in beta-Catenin-Active Cancers. Rosenbluh J, Mercer J, Shrestha Y, Oliver R, Tamayo P, Doench JG, Tirosh I, Piccioni F, Hartenian E, Horn H, Fagbami L, Root DE, Jaffe J, Lage K, Boehm JS, Hahn WC. Cell Syst. 2016 Sep 28;3(3):302-316.e4. doi: 10.1016/j.cels.2016.09.001. PubMed 27684187.
Backbone
  Vector backbone: pLX307
  Backbone manufacturer: David Root (Addgene plasmid # 41392)
  Vector type: Mammalian Expression, Lentiviral
  Selectable markers: Puromycin
Growth in bacteria
  Bacterial resistance: Ampicillin, 100 μg/mL
  Growth temperature: 37°C
  Growth strain: NEB Stable
  Copy number: High Copy
Gene/Insert
  Gene/Insert name: JUP
  Species: H. sapiens (human)
  Entrez Gene: JUP (a.k.a. CTNNG, DP3, DPIII, PDGB, PG, PKGB)
  Promoter: E1Fa
  Tag / fusion protein: V5 (C terminal on backbone)
  Cloning method: Gateway Cloning
  Sequencing primers: 5′ TTCTTCCATTTCAGGTGTCGTGAG; 3′ GTGGATACGCTGCTTTAATGCCTT
Terms and licenses: Academic/Nonprofit Terms; Industry Terms: Not Available to Industry
How to cite: JUP_pLX307 was a gift from William Hahn & Sefi Rosenbluh (Addgene plasmid # 98347 ; http://n2t.net/addgene:98347 ; RRID:Addgene_98347)
